>Addgene plasmid #230606 | AiP1251 - pAAV-AiE2102m-minBG-FlpO-WPRE-HGHpA | addgene full sequence | sequence record 466226 | Addgene NGS Result
ACTAGGTGTCCTTCTATAATATTATGGGGTGGAGGGGGGTGGTATGGAGCAAGGGGCAAGTTGGGAAGAC
AACCTGTAGGGCCTGCGGGGTCTATTGGGAACCAAGCTGGAGTGCAGTGGCACAATCTTGGCTCACTGCA
ATCTCCGCCTCCTGGGTTCAAGCGATTCTCCTGCCTCAGCCTCCCGAGTTGTTGGGATTCCAGGCATGCA
TGACCAGGCTCAGCTAATTTTTGTTTTTTTGGTAGAGACGGGGTTTCACCATATTGGCCAGGCTGGTCTC
CAACTCCTAATCTCAGGTGATCTACCCACCTTGGCCTCCCAAATTGCTGGGATTACAGGCGTGAACCACT
GCTCCCTTCCCTGTCCTTCTGATTTTGTAGGTAACCACGTGCGGACCGAGCGGCCGCAGGAACCCCTAGT
GATGGAGTTGGCCACTCCCTCTCTGCGCGCTCGCTCGCTCACTGAGGCCGGGCGACCAAAGGTCGCCCGA
CGCCCGGGCTTTGCCCGGGCGGCCTCAGTGAGCGAGCGAGCGCGCAGCTGCCTGCAGGGGCGCCTGATGC
GGTATTTTCTCCTTACGCATCTGTGCGGTATTTCACACCGCATA
[95 nt withheld, positions 605-699]
T
[46 nt withheld, positions 701-746]
C
[141 nt withheld, positions 748-888]
CCTTTGACGTTGGAGTCCACGTTCTTT
[37 nt withheld, positions 916-952]
ACTCTATCTCGGGCTATTCTTTTGATTTATAAGGGATTTTGCCGATTTCGGTCTATTGGTTAAAAAATGA
GCTGATTTAACAAAAATTTAACGCGAATTTTAACAAAATATTAACGTTTACAATTTTATGGTGCACTCTC
AGTACAATCTGCTCTGATGCCGCATAGTTAAGCCAGCCCCGACACCCGCCAACACCCGCTGACGCGCCCT
GACGGGCTTGTCTGCTCCCGGCATCCGCTTACAGACAAGCTGTGACCGTCTCCGGGAGCTGCATGTGTCA
GAGGTTTTCACCGTCATCACCGAAACGCGCGAGACGAAAGGGCCTCGTGATACGCCTATTTTTATAGGTT
AATGTCATGATAATAATGGTTTCTTAGACGTCAGGTGGCACTTTTCGGGGAAATGTGCGCGGAACCCCTA
TTTGTTTATTTTTCTAAATACATTCAAATATGTATCCGCTCATGAGACAATAACCCTGATAAATGCTTCA
ATAATATTGAAAAAGGAAGAGTATGAGTATTCAACATTTCCGTGTCGCCCTTATTCCCTTTTTTGCGGCA
TTTTGCCTTCCTGTTTTTGCTCACCCAGAAACGCTGGTGAAAGTAAAAGATGCTGAAGATCAGTTGGGTG
CACGAGTGGGTTACATCGAACTGGATCTCAACAGCGGTAAGATCCTTGAGAGTTTTCGCCCCGAAGAACG
TTTTCCAATGATGAGCACTTTTAAAGTTCTGCTATGTGGCGCGGTATTATCCCGTATTGACGCCGGGCAA
GAGCAACTCGGTCGCCGCATACACTATTCTCAGAATGACTTGGTTGAGTACTCACCAGTCACAGAAAAGC
ATCTTACGGATGGCATGACAGTAAGAGAATTATGCAGTGCTGCCATAACCATGAGTGATAACACTGCGGC
CAACTTACTTCTGACAACGATCGGAGGACCGAAGGAGCTAACCGCTTTTTTGCACAACATGGGGGATCAT
GTAACTCGCCTTGATCGTTGGGAACCGGAGCTGAATGAAGCCATACCAAACGACGAGCGTGACACCACGA
TGCCTGTAGCAATGGCAACAACGTTGCGCAAACTATTAACTGGCGAACTACTTACTCTAGCTTCCCGGCA
ACAATTAATAGACTGGATGGAGGCGGATAAAGTTGCAGGACCACTTCTGCGCTCGGCCCTTCCGGCTGGC
TGGTTTATTGCTGATAAATCTGGAGCCGGTGAGCGTGGGTCTCGCGGTATCATTGCAGCACTGGGGCCAG
ATGGTAAGCCCTCCCGTATCGTAGTTATCTACACGACGGGGAGTCAGGCAACTATGGATGAACGAAATAG
ACAGATCGCTGAGATAGGTGCCTCACTGATTAAGCATTGGTAACTGTCAGACCAAGTTTACTCATATATA
CTTTAGATTGATTTAAAACTTCATTTTTAATTTAAAAGGATCTAGGTGAAGATCCTTTTTGATAATCTCA
TGACCAAAATCCCTTAACGTGAGTTTTCGTTCCACTGAGCGTCAGACCCCGTAGAAAAGATCAAAGGATC
TTCTTGAGATCCTTTTTTTCTGCGCGTAATCTGCTGCTTGCAAACAAAAAAACCACCGCTACCAGCGGTG
GTTTGTTTGCCGGATCAAGAGCTACCAACTCTTTTTCCGAAGGTAACTGGCTTCAGCAGAGCGCAGATAC
CAAATACTGTTCTTCTAGTGTAGCCGTAGTTAGGCCACCACTTCAAGAACTCTGTAGCACCGCCTACATA
CCTCGCTCTGCTAATCCTGTTACCAGTGGCTGCTGCCAGTGGCGATAAGTCGTGTCTTACCGGGTTGGAC
TCAAGACGATAGTTACCGGATAAGGCGCAGCGGTCGGGCTGAACGGGGGGTTCGTGCACACAGCCCAGCT
TGGAGCGAACGACCTACACCGAACTGAGATACCTACAGCGTGAGCTATGAGAAAGCGCCACGCTTCCCGA
AGGGAGAAAGGCGGACAGGTATCCGGTAAGCGGCAGGGTCGGAACAGGAGAGCGCACGAGGGAGCTTCCA
GGGGGAAACGCCTGGTATCTTTATAGTCCTGTCGGGTTTCGCCACCTCTGACTTGAGCGTCGATTTTTGT
GATGCTCGTCAGGGGGGCGGAGCCTATGGAAAAACGCCAGCAACGCGGCCTTTTTACGGTTCCTGGCCTT
TTGCTGGCCTTTTGCTCACATGTCCTGCAGGCAGCTGCGCGCTCGCTCGCTCACTGAGGCCGCCCGGGCG
TCGGGCGACCTTTGGTCGCCCGGCCTCAGTGAGCGAGCGAGCGCGCAGAGAGGGAGTGGCCAACTCCATC
ACTAGGGGTTCCTGCGGCCGCACGCGTTGGTCAAAGCTTGTCAGGACAACGTTATTTAAAGTGCCCAGTA
CGTGGCACTTTGGGTGAAAAAATCAGGAACTTTCCATGAGTCCCCCTCTGCTGATTAGTTTTTTAATCAA
CTTGATACAAACTAAAGATACCTCGGAAGACAGAGCCTCGGTTGAGGATTTCCTTTCATCCAACTACCCT
GTAGCCAAGCCTGTGGGACATCTTGACTGATGATGGATATGGGAAGGCCTATGTCACTGTGGCTGATGTC
ATCCCCAAGCATTCTGGGTTATATACAAAATTTAGCCAAGCAAGTTGGGAAGCAACTCTCCCCCATGGTC
TCTACTCTAGTTCCTGCCTTTCTTGAATTCCTGTCCTGACTTCCCCAGGTGATGAACTGTAACCCATAAG
ATGAAATAAAGCTTTCCTCCCTGTTACTATAGGTCATGGCGTTTACTACAGCAATAGAAAGCAAACTAGG
ACAGATACTGGTGCCACAGAGAAGGGATACTGCTGTGACAGACCTGACCGTGCTTTGGGGACAGACTGTG
GAAGAATTTGGAACTTTGGGATAGGAAAGCGATTGGATACTCAGAGCTTAATGTTTTTCTCTGTGGGAAC
TTGGAAGAGAATGTTTAAAAAATCAGCTACCAAATACAGACACTATTGTATATGCCAGCAAGATTTTGCT
GAAAGGACCCTGATATAGCTGTCTCTTGTGAGGCTTTGCCAGTGCCTGGCAAATACAGAAGTGGATGCTC
ACAGTCATCTATCAGATGGAACACAGGGCCCCCAATGGAGAAGCTAGAGAAAGTATCCAAGGAGCTGAAG
GTGTCTGCAGCCTTATAGGTGGAACAACAATATGAACTAACCAGTACCCCTGGAGCTCGGGTCTCTAGCT
GCATGTGTAGCAGAAGATGGCCTAGTCGGCCATCACTGGGAAGAGAGGTCCCTTGGTCTTGCAAACTTTA
TACGCCCCAGTACAGGGGAATGCCAGGGCCAAGAAGCGGGAGTGGGTGGGTTGGGGAGCAGGGTAGGGGG
AGAGTATAGGGGACCTTTGGGATAGCATTTGAAATGTAAATGAAGAAAATATCTAATAAAAAATGCAGAT
AGTGGAGGCCTGGCTAGTCCCTCAAAGGCTAGATCTGGGCTGTTCATGTGATATTTCTTAAGGAGCTCGG
GCTGGGCATAAAAGTCAGGGCAGAGCCATCTATTGCTTACATTTGCTTCTGGCGTGGCCACCATGGCTCC
TAAGAAGAAGAGGAAGGTGATGAGCCAGTTCGACATCCTGTGCAAGACCCCCCCCAAGGTGCTGGTGCGG
CAGTTCGTGGAGAGATTCGAGAGGCCCAGCGGCGAGAAGATCGCCAGCTGTGCCGCCGAGCTGACCTACC
TGTGCTGGATGATCACCCACAACGGCACCGCCATCAAGAGGGCCACCTTCATGAGCTACAACACCATCAT
CAGCAACAGCCTGAGCTTCGACATCGTGAACAAGAGCCTGCAGTTCAAGTACAAGACCCAGAAGGCCACC
ATCCTGGAGGCCAGCCTGAAGAAGCTGATCCCCGCCTGGGAGTTCACCATCATCCCTTACAACGGCCAGA
AGCACCAGAGCGACATCACCGACATCGTGTCCAGCCTGCAGCTGCAGTTCGAGAGCAGCGAGGAGGCCGA
CAAGGGCAACAGCCACAGCAAGAAGATGCTGAAGGCCCTGCTGTCCGAGGGCGAGAGCATCTGGGAGATC
ACCGAGAAGATCCTGAACAGCTTCGAGTACACCAGCAGGTTCACCAAGACCAAGACCCTGTACCAGTTCC
TGTTCCTGGCCACATTCATCAACTGCGGCAGGTTCAGCGACATCAAGAACGTGGACCCCAAGAGCTTCAA
GCTGGTGCAGAACAAGTACCTGGGCGTGATCATTCAGTGCCTGGTGACCGAGACCAAGACAAGCGTGTCC
AGGCACATCTACTTTTTCAGCGCCAGAGGCAGGATCGACCCCCTGGTGTACCTGGACGAGTTCCTGAGGA
ACAGCGAGCCCGTGCTGAAGAGAGTGAACAGGACCGGCAACAGCAGCAGCAACAAGCAGGAGTACCAGCT
GCTGAAGGACAACCTGGTGCGCAGCTACAACAAGGCCCTGAAGAAGAACGCCCCCTACCCCATCTTCGCT
ATCAAGAACGGCCCTAAGAGCCACATCGGCAGGCACCTGATGACCAGCTTTCTGAGCATGAAGGGCCTGA
CCGAGCTGACAAACGTGGTGGGCAACTGGAGCGACAAGAGGGCCTCCGCCGTGGCCAGGACCACCTACAC
CCACCAGATCACCGCCATCCCCGACCACTACTTCGCCCTGGTGTCCAGGTACTACGCCTACGACCCCATC
AGCAAGGAGATGATCGCCCTGAAGGACGAGACCAACCCCATCGAGGAGTGGCAGCACATCGAGCAGCTGA
AGGGCAGCGCCGAGGGCAGCATCAGATACCCCGCCTGGAACGGCATCATCAGCCAGGAGGTGCTGGACTA
CCTGAGCAGCTACATCAACAGGCGGATCTGAGAATTCGATATCAAGCTTATCGATAATCAACCTCTGGAT
TACAAAATTTGTGAAAGATTGACTGGTATTCTTAACTATGTTGCTCCTTTTACGCTATGTGGATACGCTG
CTTTAATGCCTTTGTATCATGCTATTGCTTCCCGTATGGCTTTCATTTTCTCCTCCTTGTATAAATCCTG
GTTGCTGTCTCTTTATGAGGAGTTGTGGCCCGTTGTCAGGCAACGTGGCGTGGTGTGCACTGTGTTTGCT
GACGCAACCCCCACTGGTTGGGGCATTGCCACCACCTGTCAGCTCCTTTCCGGGACTTTCGCTTTCCCCC
TCCCTATTGCCACGGCGGAACTCATCGCCGCCTGCCTTGCCCGCTGCTGGACAGGGGCTCGGCTGTTGGG
CACTGACAATTCCGTGGTGTTGTCGGGGAAATCATCGTCCTTTCCTTGGCTGCTCGCCTATGTTGCCACC
TGGATTCTGCGCGGGACGTCCTTCTGCTACGTCCCTTCGGCCCTCAATCCAGCGGACCTTCCTTCCCGCG
GCCTGCTGCCGGCTCTGCGGCCTCTTCCGCGTCTTCGCCTTCGCCCTCAGACGAGTCGGATCTCCCTTTG
GGCCGCCTCCCCGCATCGATACCGAGCGCTGCTCGAGAGATCTACGGGTGGCATCCCTGTGACCCCTCCC
CAGTGCCTCTCCTGGCCCTGGAAGTTGCCACTCCAGTGCCCACCAGCCTTGTCCTAATAAAATTAAGTTG
CATCATTTTGTCTG
Features (pLannotate 1.2.2; 14 found; start..end, strand, type, name):
    408..548     +  repeat_region  AAV2 ITR: inverted terminal repeat of adeno-associated virus serotype 2 inverted
    553..604     -  misc_feature   bom (fragment): basis of mobility region from pBR322
    623..1078    +  rep_origin     f1 ori (sequence partly withheld): f1 bacteriophage origin of replication; arrow indicates direction of (+) strand synthesis
   1079..1128    -  misc_feature   bom (fragment): basis of mobility region from pBR322
   1230..1265    -  CDS            rop (fragment): Rop protein, which maintains plasmids at low copy number; rop
   1360..1464    +  promoter       AmpR promoter: bla
   1465..2325    +  CDS            AmpR: β-lactamase; bla; confers resistance to ampicillin, carbenicillin, and related antibiotics
   2496..3084    +  rep_origin     ori: high-copy-number ColE1/pMB1/pBR322/pUC origin of replication
   3157..3184    +  repeat_region  AAV2 ITR (fragment): inverted terminal repeat of adeno-associated virus serotype 2 inverted
   3213..3240    +  repeat_region  AAV2 ITR (fragment): inverted terminal repeat of adeno-associated virus serotype 2 inverted
   4515..5813    +  CDS            FLPo: nuclear-targeted site-specific recombinase FLPo is a mouse codon-optimized fusion between the SV40 nuclear localization signal and a thermostable version of the Saccharomyces cerevisiae site-specific recombinase FLP. Recombination occurs at FRT sequences.
   5814..5838    +  misc_feature   MCS (fragment): pBluescript multiple cloning site
   5838..6426    +  misc_feature   WPRE: woodchuck hepatitis virus posttranscriptional regulatory element
   6458..368     +  polyA_signal   hGH poly(A) signal (across the origin): human growth hormone polyadenylation signal
