[The description below was written by a language model from this plasmid's Addgene catalogue record and pLannotate feature annotations shown in this document.]
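Description:
AiP1251 - pAAV-AiE2102m-minBG-FlpO-WPRE-HGHpA is an AAV transfer plasmid built on a pAAV2 backbone and used to package recombinant adeno-associated virus that delivers a recombinase to defined brain cell populations. In bacteria it is maintained as a high-copy plasmid through a ColE1/pUC-type origin and selected with ampicillin via the β-lactamase gene and its native promoter. An f1 phage origin and small remnants of pBR322 bom and rop sequences are also present in the backbone. The annotation finds one full AAV2 inverted terminal repeat downstream of the expression cassette and only short ITR fragments on the upstream side. This is a common result for these structured, hard-to-sequence repeats, and the recombination-reducing growth strain listed in the record fits with the need to keep them intact.

Between the ITRs, the payload starts with the AiE2102m enhancer coupled to the minimal beta-globin promoter (minBG). Neither element was recognised by the automated annotation, but both presumably lie in the unannotated stretch ahead of the coding sequence. The minimal promoter has little activity of its own, so the enhancer determines where the transgene is expressed. The record says only that it targets specific populations of brain cells and does not name them. The cassette drives FlpO, a mouse codon-optimised, thermostable FLP recombinase fused to an SV40 nuclear localisation signal, which recombines FRT sites. A WPRE follows to boost transcript stability and expression, and the human growth hormone polyadenylation signal terminates the transcript. The construct belongs to a suite of enhancer AAVs for genetic access to cortical cell types. It would typically be paired with Flp-dependent reporter or effector alleles or viruses for cell-type-restricted or intersectional labelling and manipulation.
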