Addgene plasmid #230606: AiP1251 - pAAV-AiE2102m-minBG-FlpO-WPRE-HGHpA
Purpose: AiE2102m is an enhancer sequence, designed to drive AAV-mediated transgene expression in specific populations of brain cells
Depositing lab: Allen Institute for Brain Science & Bosiljka Tasic. Depositing organization: Allen Institute. Publication: A suite of enhancer AAVs and transgenic mouse lines for genetic access to cortical cell types. Ben-Simon Y, Hooper M, Narayan S, Daigle TL, Dwivedi D, Way SW, Oster A, Stafford DA, Mich JK, Taormina MJ, Martinez RA, Opitz-Araya X, Roth JR, Alexander JR, Allen S, Amster A, Arbuckle J, Ayala A, Baker PM, Bakken TE, Barcelli T, Barta S, Bendrick J, Bertagnolli D, Bielstein C, Bishwakarma P, Bowlus J, Boyer G, Brouner K, Casian B, Casper T, Chakka AB, Chakrabarty R, Chance RK, Chavan S, Clark M, Colbert K, Collman F, Daniel S, Departee M, DiValentin P, Donadio N, Dotson N, Egdorf T, Fliss T, Gabitto M, Garcia J, Gary A, Gasperini M, Gloe J, Goldy J, Gore BB, Graybuck L, Greisman N, Haeseleer F, Halterman C, Haradon Z, Hastings SD, Helback O, Ho W, Hockemeyer D, Huang C, Huff S, Hunker A, Johansen N, Jones D, Juneau Z, Kalmbach B, Kannan M, Khem S, Kussick E, Kutsal R, Larsen R, Lee C, Lee AY, Leibly M, Lenz GH, Li S, Liang E, Lusk N, Madigan Z, Malloy J, Malone J, McCue R, Melchor J, Mollenkopf T, Moosman S, Morin E, Newman D, Ng L, Ngo K, Omstead V, Otto S, Oyama A, Pena N, Pham T, Phillips E, Pom CA, Potekhina L, Ransford S, Ray PL, Rette D, Reynoldson C, Rimorin C, Rocha D, Ruiz A, Sanchez REA, Sawyer L, Sedeno-Cortes A, Sevigny JP, Shapovalova N, Shepard N, Shulga L, Sigler AR, Siverts L, Soliman S, Somasundaram S, Staats B, Stewart K, Szelenyi E, Tieu M, Trader C, Tran A, van Velthoven CTJ, Walker M, Wang Y, Weed N, Wirthlin M, Wood T, Wynalda B, Yao Z, Zhou T, Ariza J, Dee N, Reding M, Ronellenfitch K, Mufti S, Sunkin SM, Smith KA, Esposito L, Waters J, Thyagarajan B, Yao S, Lein ES, Zeng H, Levi BP, Ngai J, Ting JT, Tasic B. Cell. 2025 May 16:S0092-8674(25)00513-6. doi: 10.1016/j.cell.2025.05.002. PubMed 40403729.
Backbone
  Vector backbone: pAAV2
  Vector type: AAV
Growth in bacteria
  Bacterial resistance: Ampicillin, 100 μg/mL
  Growth temperature: 37°C
  Growth strain: NEB Stable
  Copy number: High Copy
Gene/Insert
  Gene/Insert name: FlpO
  Species: Synthetic
  Promoter: minBG
  Cloning method: Restriction Enzyme; 5′ cloning site MluI (unknown if destroyed); 3′ cloning site AflII (unknown if destroyed)
Terms and licenses: Academic/Nonprofit Terms; Industry Terms: Not Available to Industry
How to cite: AiP1251 - pAAV-AiE2102m-minBG-FlpO-WPRE-HGHpA was a gift from Allen Institute for Brain Science & Bosiljka Tasic (Addgene plasmid # 230606 ; http://n2t.net/addgene:230606 ; RRID:Addgene_230606)
